>Addgene plasmid #132432 | pTP63.1.0-gDNA | addgene full sequence | sequence record 266195 | Addgene NGS Result
GAGGGCCTATTTCCCATGATTCCTTCATATTTGCATATACGATACAAGGCTGTTAGAGAGATAATTGGAA
TTAATTTGACTGTAAACACAAAGATATTAGTACAAAATACGTGACGTAGAAAGTAATAATTTCTTGGGTA
GTTTGCAGTTTTAAAATTATGTTTTAAAATGGACTATCATATGCTTACCGTAACTTGAAAGTATTTCGAT
TTCTTGGCTTTATATATCTTGTGGAAAGGACGAAACACCGCACCATGTGAGCTCTTCCTAGTTTTAGAGC
TAGAAATAGCAAGTTAAAATAAGGCTAGTCCGTTATCAACTTGAAAAAGTGGCACCGAGTCGGTGCTTTT
TTGTTTTAGAGCTAGAAATAGCAAGTTAAAATAAGGCTAGTCCGTTTTTAGCGCGTGCGCCAATTCTGCA
GACAAATGGCTCTAGAGGTACCCGTTACATAACTTACGGTAAATGGCCCGCCTGGCTGACCGCCCAACGA
CCCCCGCCCATTGACGTCAATAGTAACGCCAATAGGGACTTTCCATTGACGTCAATGGGTGGAGTATTTA
CGGTAAACTGCCCACTTGGCAGTACATCAAGTGTATCATATGCCAAGTACGCCCCCTATTGACGTCAATG
ACGGTAAATGGCCCGCCTGGCATTGTGCCCAGTACATGACCTTATGGGACTTTCCTACTTGGCAGTACAT
CTACGTATTAGTCATCGCTATTACCATGGTCGAGGTGAGCCCCACGTTCTGCTTCACTCTCCCCATCTCC
CCCCCCTCCCCACCCCCAATTTTGTATTTATTTATTTTTTAATTATTTTGTGCAGCGATGGGGGCGGGGG
GGGGGGGGGGGNGCGCGCCRGGCGGGGCGGGGCGGGGCGAGGGGCGGGGCGGGGCGAGGCGGAGAGGTGC
GGCGGCAGCCAATCAGAGCGGCGCGCTCCGAAAGTTTCCTTTTATGGCGAGGCGGCGGCGGCGGCGGCCC
TATAAAAAGCGAAGCGCGCGGCGGGCGGGAGTCGCTGCGCGCTGCCTTCGCCCCGTGCCCCGCTCCGCCG
CCGCCTCGCGCCGCCCGCCCCGGCTCTGACTGACCGCGTTACTCCCACAGGTGAGCGGGCGGGACGGCCC
TTCTCCTCCGGGCTGTAATTAGCTGAGCAAGAGGTAAGGGTTTAAGGGATGGTTGGTTGGTGGGGTATTA
ATGTTTAATTACCTGGAGCACCTGCCTGAAATCACTTTTTTTCAGGTTGGACCGGTGCCACCATGGACTA
TAAGGACCACGACGGAGACTACAAGGATCATGATATTGATTACAAAGACGATGACGATAAGATGGCCCCA
AAGAAGAAGCGGAAGGTCGGTATCCACGGAGTCCCAGCAGCCGACAAGAAGTACAGCATCGGCCTGGACA
TCGGCACCAACTCTGTGGGCTGGGCCGTGATCACCGACGAGTACAAGGTGCCCAGCAAGAAATTCAAGGT
GCTGGGCAACACCGACCGGCACAGCATCAAGAAGAACCTGATCGGAGCCCTGCTGTTCGACAGCGGCGAA
ACAGCCGAGGCCACCCGGCTGAAGAGAACCGCCAGAAGAAGATACACCAGACGGAAGAACCGGATCTGCT
ATCTGCAAGAGATCTTCAGCAACGAGATGGCCAAGGTGGACGACAGCTTCTTCCACAGACTGGAAGAGTC
CTTCCTGGTGGAAGAGGATAAGAAGCACGAGCGGCACCCCATCTTCGGCAACATCGTGGACGAGGTGGCC
TACCACGAGAAGTACCCCACCATCTACCACCTGAGAAAGAAACTGGTGGACAGCACCGACAAGGCCGACC
TGCGGCTGATCTATCTGGCCCTGGCCCACATGATCAAGTTCCGGGGCCACTTCCTGATCGAGGGCGACCT
GAACCCCGACAACAGCGACGTGGACAAGCTGTTCATCCAGCTGGTGCAGACCTACAACCAGCTGTTCGAG
GAAAACCCCATCAACGCCAGCGGCGTGGACGCCAAGGCCATCCTGTCTGCCAGACTGAGCAAGAGCAGAC
GGCTGGAAAATCTGATCGCCCAGCTGCCCGGCGAGAAGAAGAATGGCCTGTTCGGAAACCTGATTGCCCT
GAGCCTGGGCCTGACCCCCAACTTCAAGAGCAACTTCGACCTGGCCGAGGATGCCAAACTGCAGCTGAGC
AAGGACACCTACGACGACGACCTGGACAACCTGCTGGCCCAGATCGGCGACCAGTACGCCGACCTGTTTC
TGGCCGCCAAGAACCTGTCCGACGCCATCCTGCTGAGCGACATCCTGAGAGTGAACACCGAGATCACCAA
GGCCCCCCTGAGCGCCTCTATGATCAAGAGATACGACGAGCACCACCAGGACCTGACCCTGCTGAAAGCT
CTCGTGCGGCAGCAGCTGCCTGAGAAGTACAAAGAGATTTTCTTCGACCAGAGCAAGAACGGCTACGCCG
GCTACATTGACGGCGGAGCCAGCCAGGAAGAGTTCTACAAGTTCATCAAGCCCATCCTGGAAAAGATGGA
CGGCACCGAGGAACTGCTCGTGAAGCTGAACAGAGAGGACCTGCTGCGGAAGCAGCGGACCTTCGACAAC
GGCAGCATCCCCCACCAGATCCACCTGGGAGAGCTGCACGCCATTCTGCGGCGGCAGGAAGATTTTTACC
CATTCCTGAAGGACAACCGGGAAAAGATCGAGAAGATCCTGACCTTCCGCATCCCCTACTACGTGGGCCC
TCTGGCCAGGGGAAACAGCAGATTCGCCTGGATGACCAGAAAGAGCGAGGAAACCATCACCCCCTGGAAC
TTCGAGGAAGTGGTGGACAAGGGCGCTTCCGCCCAGAGCTTCATCGAGCGGATGACCAACTTCGATAAGA
ACCTGCCCAACGAGAAGGTGCTGCCCAAGCACAGCCTGCTGTACGAGTACTTCACCGTGTATAACGAGCT
GACCAAAGTGAAATACGTGACCGAGGGAATGAGAAAGCCCGCCTTCCTGAGCGGCGAGCAGAAAAAGGCC
ATCGTGGACCTGCTGTTCAAGACCAACCGGAAAGTGACCGTGAAGCAGCTGAAAGAGGACTACTTCAAGA
AAATCGAGTGCTTCGACTCCGTGGAAATCTCCGGCGTGGAAGATCGGTTCAACGCCTCCCTGGGCACATA
CCACGATCTGCTGAAAATTATCAAGGACAAGGACTTCCTGGACAATGAGGAAAACGAGGACATTCTGGAA
GATATCGTGCTGACCCTGACACTGTTTGAGGACAGAGAGATGATCGAGGAACGGCTGAAAACCTATGCCC
ACCTGTTCGACGACAAAGTGATGAAGCAGCTGAAGCGGCGGAGATACACCGGCTGGGGCAGGCTGAGCCG
GAAGCTGATCAACGGCATCCGGGACAAGCAGTCCGGCAAGACAATCCTGGATTTCCTGAAGTCCGACGGC
TTCGCCAACAGAAACTTCATGCAGCTGATCCACGACGACAGCCTGACCTTTAAAGAGGACATCCAGAAAG
CCCAGGTGTCCGGCCAGGGCGATAGCCTGCACGAGCACATTGCCAATCTGGCCGGCAGCCCCGCCATTAA
GAAGGGCATCCTGCAGACAGTGAAGGTGGTGGACGAGCTCGTGAAAGTGATGGGCCGGCACAAGCCCGAG
AACATCGTGATCGAAATGGCCAGAGAGAACCAGACCACCCAGAAGGGACAGAAGAACAGCCGCGAGAGAA
TGAAGCGGATCGAAGAGGGCATCAAAGAGCTGGGCAGCCAGATCCTGAAAGAACACCCCGTGGAAAACAC
CCAGCTGCAGAACGAGAAGCTGTACCTGTACTACCTGCAGAATGGGCGGGATATGTACGTGGACCAGGAA
CTGGACATCAACCGGCTGTCCGACTACGATGTGGACCATATCGTGCCTCAGAGCTTTCTGGCCGACGACT
CCATCGACAACAAGGTGCTGACCAGAAGCGACAAGAACCGGGGCAAGAGCGACAACGTGCCCTCCGAAGA
GGTCGTGAAGAAGATGAAGAACTACTGGCGGCAGCTGCTGAACGCCAAGCTGATTACCCAGAGAAAGTTC
GACAATCTGACCAAGGCCGAGAGAGGCGGCCTGAGCGAACTGGATAAGGCCGGCTTCATCAAGAGACAGC
TGGTGGAAACCCGGCAGATCACAAAGCACGTGGCACAGATCCTGGACTCCCGGATGAACACTAAGTACGA
CGAGAATGACAAGCTGATCCGGGAAGTGAAAGTGATCACCCTGAAGTCCAAGCTGGTGTCCGATTTCCGG
AAGGATTTCCAGTTTTACAAAGTGCGCGAGATCAACAACTACCACCACGCCCACGACGCCTACCTGAACG
CCGTCGTGGGAACCGCCCTGATCAAAAAGTACCCTGCGCTGGAAAGCGAGTTCGTGTACGGCGACTACAA
GGTGTACGACGTGCGGAAGATGATCGCCAAGAGCGAGCAGGAAATCGGCAAGGCTACCGCCAAGTACTTC
TTCTACAGCAACATCATGAACTTTTTCAAGACCGAGATTACCCTGGCCAACGGCGAGATCCGGAAGGCGC
CTCTGATCGAGACAAACGGCGAAACCGGGGAGATCGTGTGGGATAAGGGCCGGGATTTTGCCACCGTGCG
GAAAGTGCTGAGCATGCCCCAAGTGAATATCGTGAAAAAGACCGAGGTGCAGACAGGCGGCTTCAGCAAA
GAGTCTATCCTGCCCAAGAGGAACAGCGATAAGCTGATCGCCAGAAAGAAGGACTGGGACCCTAAGAAGT
ACGGCGGCTTCGACAGCCCCACCGTGGCCTATTCTGTGCTGGTGGTGGCCAAAGTGGAAAAGGGCAAGTC
CAAGAAACTGAAGAGTGTGAAAGAGCTGCTGGGGATCACCATCATGGAAAGAAGCAGCTTCGAGAAGAAT
CCCATCGACTTTCTGGAAGCCAAGGGCTACAAAGAAGTGAAAAAGGACCTGATCATCAAGCTGCCTAAGT
ACTCCCTGTTCGAGCTGGAAAACGGCCGGAAGAGAATGCTGGCCTCTGCCGGCGAACTGCAGAAGGGAAA
CGAACTGGCCCTGCCCTCCAAATATGTGAACTTCCTGTACCTGGCCAGCCACTATGAGAAGCTGAAGGGC
TCCCCCGAGGATAATGAGCAGAAACAGCTGTTTGTGGAACAGCACAAGCACTACCTGGACGAGATCATCG
AGCAGATCAGCGAGTTCTCCAAGAGAGTGATCCTGGCCGACGCTAATCTGGACAAAGTGCTGTCCGCCTA
CAACAAGCACCGGGATAAGCCCATCAGAGAGCAGGCCGAGAATATCATCCACCTGTTTACCCTGACCAAT
CTGGGAGCCCCTGCCGCCTTCAAGTACTTTGACACCACCATCGACCGGAAGAGGTACACCAGCACCAAAG
AGGTGCTGGACGCCACCCTGATCCACCAGAGCATCACCGGCCTGTACGAGACACGGATCGACCTGTCTCA
GCTGGGAGGCGACAAAAGGCCGGCGGCCACGAAAAAGGCCGGCCAGGCAAAAAAGAAAAAGTAAGAATTC
CTAGAGCTCGCTGATCAGCCTCGACTGTGCCTTCTAGTTGCCAGCCATCTGTTGTTTGCCCCTCCCCCGT
GCCTTCCTTGACCCTGGAAGGTGCCACTCCCACTGTCCTTTCCTAATAAAATGAGGAAATTGCATCGCAT
TGTCTGAGTAGGTGTCATTCTATTCTGGGGGGTGGGGTGGGGCAGGACAGCAAGGGGGAGGATTGGGAAG
AGAATAGCAGGCATGCTGGGGAGCGGCCGCAGGAACCCCTAGTGATGGAGTTGGCCACTCCCTCTCTGCG
CGCTCGCTCGCTCACTGAGGCCGGGCGACCAAAGGTCGCCCGACGCCCGGGCTTTGCCCGGGCGGCCTCA
GTGAGCGAGCGAGCGCGCAGCTGCCTGCAGGGGCGCCTGATGCGGTATTTTCTCCTTACGCATCTGTGCG
GTATTTCACACCGCATA
[95 nt withheld, positions 5968-6062]
T
[46 nt withheld, positions 6064-6109]
C
[141 nt withheld, positions 6111-6251]
CCTTTGACGTTGGAGTCCACGTTCTTT
[37 nt withheld, positions 6279-6315]
ACTCTATCTCGGGCTATTCTTTTGATTTATAAGGGATTTTGCCGATTTCGGTCTATTGGTTAAAAAATGA
GCTGATTTAACAAAAATTTAACGCGAATTTTAACAAAATATTAACGTTTACAATTTTATGGTGCACTCTC
AGTACAATCTGCTCTGATGCCGCATAGTTAAGCCAGCCCCGACACCCGCCAACACCCGCTGACGCGCCCT
GACGGGCTTGTCTGCTCCCGGCATCCGCTTACAGACAAGCTGTGACCGTCTCCGGGAGCTGCATGTGTCA
GAGGTTTTCACCGTCATCACCGAAACGCGCGAGACGAAAGGGCCTCGTGATACGCCTATTTTTATAGGTT
AATGTCATGATAATAATGGTTTCTTAGACGTCAGGTGGCACTTTTCGGGGAAATGTGCGCGGAACCCCTA
TTTGTTTATTTTTCTAAATACATTCAAATATGTATCCGCTCATGAGACAATAACCCTGATAAATGCTTCA
ATAATATTGAAAAAGGAAGAGTATGAGTATTCAACATTTCCGTGTCGCCCTTATTCCCTTTTTTGCGGCA
TTTTGCCTTCCTGTTTTTGCTCACCCAGAAACGCTGGTGAAAGTAAAAGATGCTGAAGATCAGTTGGGTG
CACGAGTGGGTTACATCGAACTGGATCTCAACAGCGGTAAGATCCTTGAGAGTTTTCGCCCCGAAGAACG
TTTTCCAATGATGAGCACTTTTAAAGTTCTGCTATGTGGCGCGGTATTATCCCGTATTGACGCCGGGCAA
GAGCAACTCGGTCGCCGCATACACTATTCTCAGAATGACTTGGTTGAGTACTCACCAGTCACAGAAAAGC
ATCTTACGGATGGCATGACAGTAAGAGAATTATGCAGTGCTGCCATAACCATGAGTGATAACACTGCGGC
CAACTTACTTCTGACAACGATCGGAGGACCGAAGGAGCTAACCGCTTTTTTGCACAACATGGGGGATCAT
GTAACTCGCCTTGATCGTTGGGAACCGGAGCTGAATGAAGCCATACCAAACGACGAGCGTGACACCACGA
TGCCTGTAGCAATGGCAACAACGTTGCGCAAACTATTAACTGGCGAACTACTTACTCTAGCTTCCCGGCA
ACAATTAATAGACTGGATGGAGGCGGATAAAGTTGCAGGACCACTTCTGCGCTCGGCCCTTCCGGCTGGC
TGGTTTATTGCTGATAAATCTGGAGCCGGTGAGCGTGGAAGCCGCGGTATCATTGCAGCACTGGGGCCAG
ATGGTAAGCCCTCCCGTATCGTAGTTATCTACACGACGGGGAGTCAGGCAACTATGGATGAACGAAATAG
ACAGATCGCTGAGATAGGTGCCTCACTGATTAAGCATTGGTAACTGTCAGACCAAGTTTACTCATATATA
CTTTAGATTGATTTAAAACTTCATTTTTAATTTAAAAGGATCTAGGTGAAGATCCTTTTTGATAATCTCA
TGACCAAAATCCCTTAACGTGAGTTTTCGTTCCACTGAGCGTCAGACCCCGTAGAAAAGATCAAAGGATC
TTCTTGAGATCCTTTTTTTCTGCGCGTAATCTGCTGCTTGCAAACAAAAAAACCACCGCTACCAGCGGTG
GTTTGTTTGCCGGATCAAGAGCTACCAACTCTTTTTCCGAAGGTAACTGGCTTCAGCAGAGCGCAGATAC
CAAATACTGTTCTTCTAGTGTAGCCGTAGTTAGGCCACCACTTCAAGAACTCTGTAGCACCGCCTACATA
CCTCGCTCTGCTAATCCTGTTACCAGTGGCTGCTGCCAGTGGCGATAAGTCGTGTCTTACCGGGTTGGAC
TCAAGACGATAGTTACCGGATAAGGCGCAGCGGTCGGGCTGAACGGGGGGTTCGTGCACACAGCCCAGCT
TGGAGCGAACGACCTACACCGAACTGAGATACCTACAGCGTGAGCTATGAGAAAGCGCCACGCTTCCCGA
AGGGAGAAAGGCGGACAGGTATCCGGTAAGCGGCAGGGTCGGAACAGGAGAGCGCACGAGGGAGCTTCCA
GGGGGAAACGCCTGGTATCTTTATAGTCCTGTCGGGTTTCGCCACCTCTGACTTGAGCGTCGATTTTTGT
GATGCTCGTCAGGGGGGCGGAGCCTATGGAAAAACGCCAGCAACGCGGCCTTTTTACGGTTCCTGGCCTT
TTGCTGGCCTTTTGCTCACATGT
Features (pLannotate 1.2.2; 18 found; start..end, strand, type, name):
      1..241     +  promoter       U6 promoter: RNA polymerase III promoter for human U6 snRNA
    271..346     +  misc_RNA       gRNA scaffold: guide RNA scaffold for the Streptococcus pyogenes CRISPR/Cas9 system
    353..396     +  misc_RNA       gRNA scaffold (fragment): guide RNA scaffold for the Streptococcus pyogenes CRISPR/Cas9 system
    443..728     +  enhancer       CMV enhancer: human cytomegalovirus immediate early enhancer; contains an 18-bp deletion relative to the standard CMV enhancer
    730..1007    +  promoter       chicken β-actin promoter: No description available
   1008..1235    +  intron         hybrid intron: hybrid between chicken β-actin (CBA) and minute virus of mice (MMV) introns (Gray et al., 2011)
   1373..2974    +  CDS            Cas9(N): N-terminal portion of Streptococcus pyogenes Cas9 (Zetsche et al., 2015)
   2975..5473    +  CDS            Cas9(C): C-terminal portion of Streptococcus pyogenes Cas9 (Zetsche et al., 2015)
   5474..5521    +  CDS            nucleoplasmin NLS: bipartite nuclear localization signal from nucleoplasmin
   5555..5666    +  polyA_signal   bGH poly(A) signal: bovine growth hormone polyadenylation signal
   5771..5911    +  repeat_region  AAV2 ITR: inverted terminal repeat of adeno-associated virus serotype 2 inverted
   5916..5967    -  misc_feature   bom (fragment): basis of mobility region from pBR322
   5986..6441    +  rep_origin     f1 ori (sequence partly withheld): f1 bacteriophage origin of replication; arrow indicates direction of (+) strand synthesis
   6442..6491    -  misc_feature   bom (fragment): basis of mobility region from pBR322
   6593..6628    -  CDS            rop (fragment): Rop protein, which maintains plasmids at low copy number; rop
   6723..6827    +  promoter       AmpR promoter: bla
   6828..7688    +  CDS            AmpR: β-lactamase; bla; confers resistance to ampicillin, carbenicillin, and related antibiotics
   7859..8447    +  rep_origin     ori: high-copy-number ColE1/pMB1/pBR322/pUC origin of replication
