[The description below was written by a language model from this plasmid's Addgene catalogue record and pLannotate feature annotations shown in this document.]
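Description:
pTP63.1.0-gDNA is an all-in-one CRISPR/Cas9 expression plasmid built on a pX330-type backbone, intended for transfection into human cells to cut the TP63 locus. It is propagated in E. coli as a high-copy plasmid from a ColE1/pUC-type origin under ampicillin selection (AmpR, β-lactamase). The backbone also carries an f1 phage origin. No mammalian selection marker or reporter is annotated on the plasmid itself.

The plasmid carries two expression units. A human U6 RNA polymerase III promoter drives a single guide RNA, made up of a 20-nt spacer against human TP63 joined to the Streptococcus pyogenes gRNA scaffold. The spacer was inserted between the backbone's BbsI sites, which were destroyed in cloning. The depositor notes that the PAM listed with the guide is not part of the cloned sequence. Downstream, a hybrid CBh-style promoter (CMV enhancer, chicken β-actin promoter and a hybrid intron) drives S. pyogenes Cas9. The annotation software splits Cas9 into adjoining N- and C-terminal portions, but together they form one continuous coding region. This is followed by a nucleoplasmin nuclear localization signal and a bovine growth hormone polyadenylation signal. A single AAV2 ITR and short bom and rop fragments are also annotated and appear to be backbone remnants, since one ITR alone would not support AAV packaging.

The stated purpose is to create GFP fusion proteins. This plasmid contains no GFP sequence, so it presumably supplies the targeted double-strand break at TP63, with the GFP tag coming from a separate homology donor that the record does not describe.
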