Addgene plasmid #132432: pTP63.1.0-gDNA
Purpose: CRISPR/Cas9 plasmid to create GFP fusion proteins
Depositing lab: Kevin White. Depositing organization: University of Chicago.
Backbone
  Vector backbone: pX330-1.1
  Backbone manufacturer: addgene ID: 42230
  Vector type: CRISPR
Growth in bacteria
  Bacterial resistance: Ampicillin, 100 μg/mL
  Growth temperature: 37°C
  Growth strain: DH5alpha
  Copy number: High Copy
Gene/Insert
  Gene/Insert name: TP63
  gRNA/shRNA sequence: CACCATGTGAGCTCTTCCTA AGG
  Species: H. sapiens (human)
  Entrez Gene: TP63 (a.k.a. AIS, B(p51A), B(p51B), EEC3, KET, LMS, NBP, OFC8, RHS, SHFM4, TP53CP, TP53L, TP73L, p40, p51, p53CP, p63, p73H, p73L)
  Cloning method: Restriction Enzyme; 5′ cloning site BbsI (destroyed during cloning); 3′ cloning site BbsI (destroyed during cloning)
  Sequencing primers: 5′ Unknown; 3′ Unknown
Terms and licenses: Academic/Nonprofit Terms; Industry Terms: Not Available to Industry
Depositor comments: gRNA sequence also includes uncloned PAM after the space
How to cite: pTP63.1.0-gDNA was a gift from Kevin White (Addgene plasmid # 132432 ; http://n2t.net/addgene:132432 ; RRID:Addgene_132432)
